Addgene plasmid #22909: pLV-hSyn-RFP
Depositing lab: Edward Callaway. Depositing organization: Salk Institute for Biological Studies. Publication: Preferential labeling of inhibitory and excitatory cortical neurons by endogenous tropism of adeno-associated virus and lentivirus vectors. Nathanson JL, Yanagawa Y, Obata K, Callaway EM. Neuroscience. 2009 Jun 30. 161(2):441-50. 10.1016/j.neuroscience.2009.03.032 PubMed 19318117.
Backbone
  Vector backbone: pLV
  Backbone size w/o insert (bp): 8000
  Vector type: Mammalian Expression, Lentiviral
Growth in bacteria
  Bacterial resistance: Ampicillin, 100 μg/mL
  Growth temperature: 37°C
  Growth strain: NEB Stable
  Copy number: High Copy
Gene/Insert
  Gene/Insert name: human synapsin I promoter driving DsRedExpress (alt name: Syn1)
  Species: H. sapiens (human)
  Insert size (bp): 1200
  Entrez Gene: SYN1 (a.k.a. EPILX, EPILX1, MRX50, SYN1a, SYN1b, SYNI)
  Cloning method: Restriction Enzyme
  Sequencing primers: 5′ Unknown; 3′ Unknown
Terms and licenses: Academic/Nonprofit Terms; Industry Terms: Not Available to Industry
How to cite: pLV-hSyn-RFP was a gift from Edward Callaway (Addgene plasmid # 22909 ; http://n2t.net/addgene:22909 ; RRID:Addgene_22909)
