[The description below was written by a language model from this plasmid's Addgene catalogue record and pLannotate feature annotations shown in this document.]
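Description:
pLV-hSyn-RFP is an HIV-1-based lentiviral transfer plasmid for neuron-restricted expression of a red fluorescent protein in mammalian cells. It is propagated in E. coli through a high-copy ColE1/pUC-type origin with ampicillin selection (AmpR with its own promoter). The backbone also carries an f1 origin and residual lac promoter/operator sequences. An SV40 promoter/EM7 promoter–BleoR cassette with an SV40 poly(A) signal lies outside the LTR-flanked region, so it could in principle give Zeocin-type selection in bacteria or transfected cells but would not be carried in the packaged viral genome.

The viral genome is transcribed in packaging cells from a CMV enhancer/promoter fused to a truncated 5' LTR, an arrangement typical of Tat-independent, third-generation-style vectors. Downstream are the Ψ packaging signal with a gag fragment, the Rev response element for Rev-dependent nuclear export of the full-length RNA, and the cPPT/CTS, which aids nuclear import of the reverse-transcribed genome. The payload is the human synapsin I promoter, which confers neuron-specific expression, driving mammalian codon-optimized DsRed-Express, a rapidly maturing tetrameric DsRed variant. A WPRE follows the reporter to enhance transcript stability and expression, and the cassette ends in the 3' LTR region followed by a bGH poly(A) signal. The annotation labels the 3' LTR only as LTR fragments, so the record does not state explicitly whether it is self-inactivating; the short nef and Rev fragments are leftover viral sequence.

The associated publication concerns labeling of inhibitory and excitatory cortical neurons through the endogenous tropism of AAV and lentiviral vectors, consistent with using this construct to produce lentivirus for fluorescent marking of neurons.
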