Features (pLannotate 1.2.2; 31 found; start..end, strand, type, name):
     28..80      -  misc_feature   bom (fragment): basis of mobility region from pBR322
    235..614     +  enhancer       CMV enhancer: human cytomegalovirus immediate early enhancer
    615..814     +  promoter       CMV promoter: human cytomegalovirus (CMV) immediate early promoter
    832..1012    +  LTR            5' LTR (truncated): truncated 5' long terminal repeat (LTR) from HIV-1
   1059..1184    +  misc_feature   HIV-1 Ψ: packaging signal of human immunodeficiency virus type 1
   1168..1531    +  CDS            HIV-1 gag (fragment): gag protein from human immunodeficiency virus 1; gag
   1677..1910    +  misc_feature   RRE: The Rev response element (RRE) of HIV-1 allows for Rev-dependent mRNA export from the nucleus to the cytoplasm.
   2287..2387    +  CDS            Rev (fragment): human immunodeficiency virus 1 (HIV-1) Rev protein; rev; enhances nuclear export of unspliced and incompletely spliced viral mRNAs
   2391..2507    +  misc_feature   cPPT/CTS: central polypurine tract and central termination sequence of HIV-1
   2541..2988    +  promoter       hSyn promoter: human synapsin I promoter; confers neuron-specific expression (Kügler et al., 2003)
   3079..3756    +  CDS            DsRed-Express: rapidly maturing tetrameric variant of DsRed fluorescent protein (Bevis and Glick, 2002) mammalian codon-optimized
   3757..3876    +  CDS            nef (fragment): NEF_HV1Z2 - Experimental evidence at protein level: Swiss-Prot protein existence level 1. Extracellular Nef protein targets CD4(+) T-lymphocytes for apoptosis by interacting with CXCR4 surface receptors. From Human immunodeficiency virus type 1 group M subtype D (isolate Z2/CDC-Z34) (HIV-1).
   3879..4467    +  misc_feature   WPRE: woodchuck hepatitis virus posttranscriptional regulatory element
   4484..4552    +  CDS            nef (fragment): NEF_HV1Z2 - Experimental evidence at protein level: Swiss-Prot protein existence level 1. Extracellular Nef protein targets CD4(+) T-lymphocytes for apoptosis by interacting with CXCR4 surface receptors. From Human immunodeficiency virus type 1 group M subtype D (isolate Z2/CDC-Z34) (HIV-1).
   4554..4866    +  LTR            5' LTR (fragment): 5' long terminal repeat (LTR) from HIV-1
   4874..5054    +  LTR            5' LTR (truncated): truncated 5' long terminal repeat (LTR) from HIV-1
   5086..5310    +  polyA_signal   bGH poly(A) signal: bovine growth hormone polyadenylation signal
   5314..5335    +  promoter       SV40 promoter (fragment): SV40 enhancer and early promoter
   5356..5784    +  rep_origin     f1 ori (sequence partly withheld): f1 bacteriophage origin of replication; arrow indicates direction of (+) strand synthesis
   5798..6127    +  promoter       SV40 promoter: SV40 enhancer and early promoter
   6175..6222    +  promoter       EM7 promoter: synthetic bacterial promoter&nbsp
   6241..6615    +  CDS            BleoR: antibiotic-binding protein; Sh ble from Streptoalloteichus hindustanus; confers resistance to bleomycin, phleomycin, and Zeocin™
   6625..6750    +  CDS            ble (fragment): BLE_KLEPN - Experimental evidence at protein level: Swiss-Prot protein existence level 1. Binding protein with a strong affinity to the bleomycin family of antibiotics. Binds to CL990; an antimitotic-antibiotic compound. From Klebsiella pneumoniae.
   6745..6866    +  polyA_signal   SV40 poly(A) signal: SV40 polyadenylation signal
   6939..6955    -  protein_bind   lac operator: The lac repressor binds to the lac operator to inhibit transcription in E. coli. This inhibition can be relieved by adding lactose or isopropyl-β-D-thiogalactopyranoside (IPTG). lac repressor encoded by lacI
   6963..6993    -  promoter       lac promoter: promoter for the E. coli lac operon
   7008..7029    -  protein_bind   CAP binding site: CAP binding activates transcription in the presence of cAMP. E. coli catabolite activator protein
   7042..7134    -  CDS            lacI (fragment): lac repressor; lacI; The lac repressor binds to the lac operator to inhibit transcription in E. coli. This inhibition can be relieved by adding lactose or isopropyl-β-D-thiogalactopyranoside (IPTG).
   7317..7905    -  rep_origin     ori: high-copy-number ColE1/pMB1/pBR322/pUC origin of replication
   8076..8936    -  CDS            AmpR: β-lactamase; bla; confers resistance to ampicillin, carbenicillin, and related antibiotics
   8937..9041    -  promoter       AmpR promoter: bla
>Addgene plasmid #22909 | pLV-hSyn-RFP | addgene full sequence | sequence record 243405 | Addgene NGS Result
GACGGATCGGGAGATCTCCCGATCCCCTATGGTGCACTCTCAGTACAATCTGCTCTGATGCCGCATAGTT
AAGCCAGTATCTGCTCCCTGCTTGTGTGTTGGAGGTCGCTGAGTAGTGCGCGAGCAAAATTTAAGCTACA
ACAAGGCAAGGCTTGACCGACAATTGCATGAAGAATCTGCTTAGGGTTAGGCGTTTTGCGCTGCTTCGCG
ATGTACGGGCCAGATATACGCGTTGACATTGATTATTGACTAGTTATTAATAGTAATCAATTACGGGGTC
ATTAGTTCATAGCCCATATATGGAGTTCCGCGTTACATAACTTACGGTAAATGGCCCGCCTGGCTGACCG
CCCAACGACCCCCGCCCATTGACGTCAATAATGACGTATGTTCCCATAGTAACGCCAATAGGGACTTTCC
ATTGACGTCAATGGGTGGAGTATTTACGGTAAACTGCCCACTTGGCAGTACATCAAGTGTATCATATGCC
AAGTACGCCCCCTATTGACGTCAATGACGGTAAATGGCCCGCCTGGCATTATGCCCAGTACATGACCTTA
TGGGACTTTCCTACTTGGCAGTACATCTACGTATTAGTCATCGCTATTACCATGGTGATGCGGTTTTGGC
AGTACATCAATGGGCGTGGATAGCGGTTTGACTCACGGGGATTTCCAAGTCTCCACCCCATTGACGTCAA
TGGGAGTTTGTTTTGGCACCAAAATCAACGGGACTTTCCAAAATGTCGTAACAACTCCGCCCCATTGACG
CAAATGGGCGGTAGGCGTGTACGGTGGGAGGTCTATATAAGCAGCGCGTTTTGCCTGTACTGGGTCTCTC
TGGTTAGACCAGATCTGAGCCTGGGAGCTCTCTGGCTAACTAGGGAACCCACTGCTTAAGCCTCAATAAA
GCTTGCCTTGAGTGCTTCAAGTAGTGTGTGCCCGTCTGTTGTGTGACTCTGGTAACTAGAGATCCCTCAG
ACCCTTTTAGTCAGTGTGGAAAATCTCTAGCAGTGGCGCCCGAACAGGGACTTGAAAGCGAAAGGGAAAC
CAGAGGAGCTCTCTCGACGCAGGACTCGGCTTGCTGAAGCGCGCACGGCAAGAGGCGAGGGGCGGCGACT
GGTGAGTACGCCAAAAATTTTGACTAGCGGAGGCTAGAAGGAGAGAGATGGGTGCGAGAGCGTCAGTATT
AAGCGGGGGAGAATTAGATCGCGATGGGAAAAAATTCGGTTAAGGCCAGGGGGAAAGAAAAAATATAAAT
TAAAACATATAGTATGGGCAAGCAGGGAGCTAGAACGATTCGCAGTTAATCCTGGCCTGTTAGAAACATC
AGAAGGCTGTAGACAAATACTGGGACAGCTACAACCATCCCTTCAGACAGGATCAGAAGAACTTAGATCA
TTATATAATACAGTAGCAACCCTCTATTGTGTGCATCAAAGGATAGAGATAAAAGACACCAAGGAAGCTT
TAGACAAGATAGAGGAAGAGCAAAACAAAAGTAAGACCACCGCACAGCAAGCGGCCGCTGATCTTCAGAC
CTGGAGGAGGAGATATGAGGGACAATTGGAGAAGTGAATTATATAAATATAAAGTAGTAAAAATTGAACC
ATTAGGAGTAGCACCCACCAAGGCAAAGAGAAGAGTGGTGCAGAGAGAAAAAAGAGCAGTGGGAATAGGA
GCTTTGTTCCTTGGGTTCTTGGGAGCAGCAGGAAGCACTATGGGCGCAGCGTCAATGACGCTGACGGTAC
AGGCCAGACAATTATTGTCTGGTATAGTGCAGCAGCAGAACAATTTGCTGAGGGCTATTGAGGCGCAACA
GCATCTGTTGCAACTCACAGTCTGGGGCATCAAGCAGCTCCAGGCAAGAATCCTGGCTGTGGAAAGATAC
CTAAAGGATCAACAGCTCCTGGGGATTTGGGGTTGCTCTGGAAAACTCATTTGCACCACTGCTGTGCCTT
GGAATGCTAGTTGGAGTAATAAATCTCTGGAACAGATTTGGAATCACACGACCTGGATGGAGTGGGACAG
AGAAATTAACAATTACACAAGCTTAATACACTCCTTAATTGAAGAATCGCAAAACCAGCAAGAAAAGAAT
GAACAAGAATTATTGGAATTAGATAAATGGGCAAGTTTGTGGAATTGGTTTAACATAACAAATTGGCTGT
GGTATATAAAATTATTCATAATGATAGTAGGAGGCTTGGTAGGTTTAAGAATAGTTTTTGCTGTACTTTC
TATAGTGAATAGAGTTAGGCAGGGATATTCACCATTATCGTTTCAGACCCACCTCCCAACCCCGAGGGGA
CCCGACAGGCCCGAAGGAATAGAAGAAGAAGGTGGAGAGAGAGACAGAGACAGATCCATTCGATTAGTGA
ACGGATCAACTTTTAAAAGAAAAGGGGGGATTGGGGGGTACAGTGCAGGGGAAAGAATAGTAGACATAAT
AGCAACAGACATACAAACTAAAGAATTACAAAAACAAATTACAAAATTCAAAATTTTATCGATGCTAGAC
TGCAGAGGGCCCTGCGTATGAGTGCAAGTGGGTTTTAGGACCAGGATGAGGCGGGGTGGGGGTGCCTACC
TGACGACCGACCCCGACCCACTGGACAAGCACCCAACCCCCATTCCCCAAATTGCGCATCCCCTATCAGA
GAGGGGGAGGGGAAACAGGATGCGGCGAGGCGCGTGCGCACTGCCAGCTTCAGCACCGCGGACAGTGCCT
TCGCCCCCGCCTGGCGGCGCGCGCCACCGCCGCCTCAGCACTGAAGGCGCGCTGACGTCACTCGCCGGTC
CCCCGCAAACTCCCCTTCCCGGCCACCTTGGTCGCGTCCGCGCCGCCGCCGGCCCAGCCGGACCGCACCA
CGCGAGGCGCGAGATAGGGGGGCACGGGCGCGACCATCTGCGCTGCGGCGCCGGCGACTCAGCGCTGCCT
CAGTCTGCGGTGGGCAGCGGAGGAGTCGTGTCGTGCCTGAGAGCGCAGTCGATCTAGACGATAAGGGCGA
ATTCTGCAGATATCCATCACACTGGCGGCCGCTCGAGCATGCATCTAGAGGATCCACCGGTCGCCACCAT
GGCCTCCTCCGAGGACGTCATCAAGGAGTTCATGCGCTTCAAGGTGCGCATGGAGGGCTCCGTGAACGGC
CACGAGTTCGAGATCGAGGGCGAGGGCGAGGGCCGCCCCTACGAGGGCACCCAGACCGCCAAGCTGAAGG
TGACCAAGGGCGGCCCCCTGCCCTTCGCCTGGGACATCCTGTCCCCCCAGTTCCAGTACGGCTCCAAGGT
GTACGTGAAGCACCCCGCCGACATCCCCGACTACAAGAAGCTGTCCTTCCCCGAGGGCTTCAAGTGGGAG
CGCGTGATGAACTTCGAGGACGGCGGCGTGGTGACCGTGACCCAGGACTCCTCCCTGCAGGACGGCTCCT
TCATCTACAAGGTGAAGTTCATCGGCGTGAACTTCCCCTCCGACGGCCCCGTAATGCAGAAGAAGACTAT
GGGCTGGGAGGCCTCCACCGAGCGCCTGTACCCCCGCGACGGCGTGCTGAAGGGCGAGATCCACAAGGCC
CTGAAGCTGAAGGACGGCGGCCACTACCTGGTGGAGTTCAAGTCCATCTACATGGCCAAGAAGCCCGTGC
AGCTGCCCGGCTACTACTACGTGGACTCCAAGCTGGACATCACCTCCCACAACGAGGACTACACCATCGT
GGAGCAGTACGAGCGCGCCGAGGGCCGCCACCACCTGTTCCTGTAGAGTTTAAACCTGGAAAAACATGGA
GCAATCACAAGTAGCAATACAGCAGCTACCAATGCTGATTGTGCCTGGCTAGAAGCACAAGAGGAGGAGG
AGGTGGGTTTTCCAGTCACACCTCAGACAATCAACCTCTGGATTACAAAATTTGTGAAAGATTGACTGGT
ATTCTTAACTATGTTGCTCCTTTTACGCTATGTGGATACGCTGCTTTAATGCCTTTGTATCATGCTATTG
CTTCCCGTATGGCTTTCATTTTCTCCTCCTTGTATAAATCCTGGTTGCTGTCTCTTTATGAGGAGTTGTG
GCCCGTTGTCAGGCAACGTGGCGTGGTGTGCACTGTGTTTGCTGACGCAACCCCCACTGGTTGGGGCATT
GCCACCACCTGTCAGCTCCTTTCCGGGACTTTCGCTTTCCCCCTCCCTATTGCCACGGCGGAACTCATCG
CCGCCTGCCTTGCCCGCTGCTGGACAGGGGCTCGGCTGTTGGGCACTGACAATTCCGTGGTGTTGTCGGG
GAAGCTGACGTCCTTTCCATGGCTGCTCGCCTGTGTTGCCACCTGGATTCTGCGCGGGACGTCCTTCTGC
TACGTCCCTTCGGCCCTCAATCCAGCGGACCTTCCTTCCCGCGGCCTGCTGCCGGCTCTGCGGCCTCTTC
CGCGTCTTCGCCTTCGCCCTCAGACGAGTCGGATCTCCCTTTGGGCCGCCTCCCCGCCTGGAATTCGAGC
TCGGTACCTTTAAGACCAATGACTTACAAGGCAGCTGTAGATCTTAGCCACTTTTTAAAAGAAAAGGGGG
GACTGGAAGGGCTAATTCACTCCCAACGAAGACAAGATATCCTTGATCTGTGGATCTACCACACACAAGG
CTACTTCCCTGATTGGCAGAACTACACACCAGGGCCAGGGATCAGATATCCACTGACCTTTGGATGGTGC
TACAAGCTAGTACCAGTTGAGCAAGAGAAGGTAGAAGAAGCCAATGAAGGAGAGAACACCCGCTTGTTAC
ACCCTGTGAGCCTGCATGGGATGGATGACCCGGAGAGAGAAGTATTAGAGTGGAGGTTTGACAGCCGCCT
AGCATTTCATCACATGGCCCGAGAGCTGCATCCGGACTGTACTGGGTCTCTCTGGTTAGACCAGATCTGA
GCCTGGGAGCTCTCTGGCTAACTAGGGAACCCACTGCTTAAGCCTCAATAAAGCTTGCCTTGAGTGCTTC
AAGTAGTGTGTGCCCGTCTGTTGTGTGACTCTGGTAACTAGAGATCCCTCAGACCCTTTTAGTCAGTGTG
GAAAATCTCTAGCAGGGCCGCTTTAAACCCGCTGATCAGCCTCGACTGTGCCTTCTAGTTGCCAGCCATC
TGTTGTTTGCCCCTCCCCCGTGCCTTCCTTGACCCTGGAAGGTGCCACTCCCACTGTCCTTTCCTAATAA
AATGAGGAAATTGCATCGCATTGTCTGAGTAGGTGTCATTCTATTCTGGGGGGTGGGGTGGGGCAGGACA
GCAAGGGGGAGGATTGGGAAGACAATAGCAGGCATGCTGGGGATGCGGTGGGCTCTATGGCTTCTGAGGC
GGAAAGAACCAGCTGGGGCTCTAGGGGGTATCCCC
[124 nt withheld, positions 5356-5479]
C
[91 nt withheld, positions 5481-5571]
A
[49 nt withheld, positions 5573-5621]
CCTTTGACGTTGGAGTCCACGTTCTTT
[37 nt withheld, positions 5649-5685]
ACCCTATCTCGGTCTATTCTTTTGATTTATAAGGGATTTTGCCGATTTCGGCCTATTGGTTAAAAAATGA
GCTGATTTAACAAAAATTTAACGCGAATTAATTCTGTGGAATGTGTGTCAGTTAGGGTGTGGAAAGTCCC
CAGGCTCCCCAGCAGGCAGAAGTATGCAAAGCATGCATCTCAATTAGTCAGCAACCAGGTGTGGAAAGTC
CCCAGGCTCCCCAGCAGGCAGAAGTATGCAAAGCATGCATCTCAATTAGTCAGCAACCATAGTCCCGCCC
CTAACTCCGCCCATCCCGCCCCTAACTCCGCCCAGTTCCGCCCATTCTCCGCCCCATGGCTGACTAATTT
TTTTTATTTATGCAGAGGCCGAGGCCGCCTCTGCCTCTGAGCTATTCCAGAAGTAGTGAGGAGGCTTTTT
TGGAGGCCTAGGCTTTTGCAAAAAGCTCCCGGGAGCTTGTATATCCATTTTCGGATCTGATCAGCACGTG
TTGACAATTAATCATCGGCATAGTATATCGGCATAGTATAATACGACAAGGTGAGGAACTAAACCATGGC
CAAGTTGACCAGTGCCGTTCCGGTGCTCACCGCGCGCGACGTCGCCGGAGCGGTCGAGTTCTGGACCGAC
CGGCTCGGGTTCTCCCGGGACTTCGTGGAGGACGACTTCGCCGGTGTGGTCCGGGACGACGTGACCCTGT
TCATCAGCGCGGTCCAGGACCAGGTGGTGCCGGACAACACCCTGGCCTGGGTGTGGGTGCGCGGCCTGGA
CGAGCTGTACGCCGAGTGGTCGGAGGTCGTGTCCACGAACTTCCGGGACGCCTCCGGGCCGGCCATGACC
GAGATCGGCGAGCAGCCGTGGGGGCGGGAGTTCGCCCTGCGCGACCCGGCCGGCAACTGCGTGCACTTCG
TGGCCGAGGAGCAGGACTGACACGTGCTACGAGATTTCGATTCCACCGCCGCCTTCTATGAAAGGTTGGG
CTTCGGAATCGTTTTCCGGGACGCCGGCTGGATGATCCTCCAGCGCGGGGATCTCATGCTGGAGTTCTTC
GCCCACCCCAACTTGTTTATTGCAGCTTATAATGGTTACAAATAAAGCAATAGCATCACAAATTTCACAA
ATAAAGCATTTTTTTCACTGCATTCTAGTTGTGGTTTGTCCAAACTCATCAATGTATCTTATCATGTCTG
TATACCGTCGACCTCTAGCTAGAGCTTGGCGTAATCATGGTCATAGCTGTTTCCTGTGTGAAATTGTTAT
CCGCTCACAATTCCACACAACATACGAGCCGGAAGCATAAAGTGTAAAGCCTGGGGTGCCTAATGAGTGA
GCTAACTCACATTAATTGCGTTGCGCTCACTGCCCGCTTTCCAGTCGGGAAACCTGTCGTGCCAGCTGCA
TTAATGAATCGGCCAACGCGCGGGGAGAGGCGGTTTGCGTATTGGGCGCTCTTCCGCTTCCTCGCTCACT
GACTCGCTGCGCTCGGTCGTTCGGCTGCGGCGAGCGGTATCAGCTCACTCAAAGGCGGTAATACGGTTAT
CCACAGAATCAGGGGATAACGCAGGAAAGAACATGTGAGCAAAAGGCCAGCAAAAGGCCAGGAACCGTAA
AAAGGCCGCGTTGCTGGCGTTTTTCCATAGGCTCCGCCCCCCTGACGAGCATCACAAAAATCGACGCTCA
AGTCAGAGGTGGCGAAACCCGACAGGACTATAAAGATACCAGGCGTTTCCCCCTGGAAGCTCCCTCGTGC
GCTCTCCTGTTCCGACCCTGCCGCTTACCGGATACCTGTCCGCCTTTCTCCCTTCGGGAAGCGTGGCGCT
TTCTCATAGCTCACGCTGTAGGTATCTCAGTTCGGTGTAGGTCGTTCGCTCCAAGCTGGGCTGTGTGCAC
GAACCCCCCGTTCAGCCCGACCGCTGCGCCTTATCCGGTAACTATCGTCTTGAGTCCAACCCGGTAAGAC
ACGACTTATCGCCACTGGCAGCAGCCACTGGTAACAGGATTAGCAGAGCGAGGTATGTAGGCGGTGCTAC
AGAGTTCTTGAAGTGGTGGCCTAACTACGGCTACACTAGAAGAACAGTATTTGGTATCTGCGCTCTGCTG
AAGCCAGTTACCTTCGGAAAAAGAGTTGGTAGCTCTTGATCCGGCAAACAAACCACCGCTGGTAGCGGTG
GTTTTTTTGTTTGCAAGCAGCAGATTACGCGCAGAAAAAAAGGATCTCAAGAAGATCCTTTGATCTTTTC
TACGGGGTCTGACGCTCAGTGGAACGAAAACTCACGTTAAGGGATTTTGGTCATGAGATTATCAAAAAGG
ATCTTCACCTAGATCCTTTTAAATTAAAAATGAAGTTTTAAATCAATCTAAAGTATATATGAGTAAACTT
GGTCTGACAGTTACCAATGCTTAATCAGTGAGGCACCTATCTCAGCGATCTGTCTATTTCGTTCATCCAT
AGTTGCCTGACTCCCCGTCGTGTAGATAACTACGATACGGGAGGGCTTACCATCTGGCCCCAGTGCTGCA
ATGATACCGCGAGACCCACGCTCACCGGCTCCAGATTTATCAGCAATAAACCAGCCAGCCGGAAGGGCCG
AGCGCAGAAGTGGTCCTGCAACTTTATCCGCCTCCATCCAGTCTATTAATTGTTGCCGGGAAGCTAGAGT
AAGTAGTTCGCCAGTTAATAGTTTGCGCAACGTTGTTGCCATTGCTACAGGCATCGTGGTGTCACGCTCG
TCGTTTGGTATGGCTTCATTCAGCTCCGGTTCCCAACGATCAAGGCGAGTTACATGATCCCCCATGTTGT
GCAAAAAAGCGGTTAGCTCCTTCGGTCCTCCGATCGTTGTCAGAAGTAAGTTGGCCGCAGTGTTATCACT
CATGGTTATGGCAGCACTGCATAATTCTCTTACTGTCATGCCATCCGTAAGATGCTTTTCTGTGACTGGT
GAGTACTCAACCAAGTCATTCTGAGAATAGTGTATGCGGCGACCGAGTTGCTCTTGCCCGGCGTCAATAC
GGGATAATACCGCGCCACATAGCAGAACTTTAAAAGTGCTCATCATTGGAAAACGTTCTTCGGGGCGAAA
ACTCTCAAGGATCTTACCGCTGTTGAGATCCAGTTCGATGTAACCCACTCGTGCACCCAACTGATCTTCA
GCATCTTTTACTTTCACCAGCGTTTCTGGGTGAGCAAAAACAGGAAGGCAAAATGCCGCAAAAAAGGGAA
TAAGGGCGACACGGAAATGTTGAATACTCATACTCTTCCTTTTTCAATATTATTGAAGCATTTATCAGGG
TTATTGTCTCATGAGCGGATACATATTTGAATGTATTTAGAAAAATAAACAAATAGGGGTTCCGCGCACA
TTTCCCCGAAAAGTGCCACCTGACGTC
