>Addgene plasmid #22909 | pLV-hSyn-RFP | addgene partial sequence | sequence record 28772 | 22909 with dsRed1-N
GCCGCCCTTGGTCACCTTCAGCTTGGCGGTCTGGGTGCCCTCGTAGGGGCGGCCCTCGCCCTCGCCCTCG
ATCTCGAACTCGTGGCCGTTCACGGAGCCCTCCATGCGCACCTTGAAGCGCATGAACTCCTTGATGACGT
CCTCGGAGGAGGCCATGGTGGCGACCGGTGGATCCTCTAGATGCATGCTCGAGCGGCCGCCAGTGTGATG
GATATCTGCAGAATTCGCCCTTATCGTCTAGATCGACTGCGCTCTCAGGCACGACACGACTCCTCCGCTG
CCCACCGCAGACTGAGGCAGCGCTGAGTCGCCGGCGCCGCAGCGCAGATGGTCGCGCCCGTGCCCCCCTA
TCTCGCGCCTCGCGTGGTGCGGTCCGGCTGGGCCGGCGGCGGCGCGGACGCGACCAAGGTGGCCGGGAAG
GGGAGTTTGCGGGGGACCGGCGAGTGACGTCAGCGCGCCTTCAGTGCTGAGGCGGCGGTGGCGCGCGCCG
CCAGGCGGGGGCGAAGGCACTGTCCGCGGTGCTGAAGCTGGCAGTGCGCACGCGCCTCG
