>Addgene plasmid #22909 | pLV-hSyn-RFP | addgene partial sequence | sequence record 123899 | dsRed1-N 5'-GTACTGGAACTGGGGGGACAG-3'
GGGCCGCCCTTGGTCACCTTCAGCTTGGCGGTCTGGGTGCCCTCGTAGGGGCGGCCCTCGCCCTCGCCCT
CGATCTCGAACTCGTGGCCGTTCACGGAGCCCTCCATGCGCACCTTGAAGCGCATGAACTCCTTGATGAC
GTCCTCGGAGGAGGCCATGGTGGCGACCGGTGGATCCTCTAGATGCATGCTCGAGCGGCCGCCAGTGTGA
TGGATATCTGCAGAATTCGCCCTTATCGTCTAGATCGACTGCGCTCTCAGGCACGACACGACTCCTCCGC
TGCCCACCGCAGACTGAGGCAGCGCTGAGTCGCCGGCGCCGCAGCGCAGATGGTCGCGCCCGTGCCCCCC
TATCTCGCGCCTCGCGTGGTGCGGTCCGGCTGGGCCGGCGGCGGCGCGGACGCGACCAAGGTGGCCGGGA
AGGGGAGTTTGCGGGGGACCGGCGAGTGACGTCAGCGCGCCTTCAGTGCTGAGGCGGCGGTGGCGCGCGC
CGCCAGGCGGGGGCGAAGGCACTGTCCGCGGTGCTGAAGCTGGCAGTGCGCACGCGCCTCGCCGCATCCT
GTTTCCCCTCCCCCTCTCTGATAGGGGATGCGCAATTTGGGGAATGGGGGTTGGGTGCTTGTCCAGTGGG
TCGGGGTCGGTCGTCAGGTAGGCACCCCCACCCCGCCTCATCCTGGTCCTAAAACCCACTTGCACTCATA
CGCAGGG
